>Addgene plasmid #177881 | DL016:CMV::eGFP-iPAK4 | addgene full sequence | sequence record 349964 | Addgene NGS Result
GTCGACGGATCGGGAGATCTCCCGATCCCCTATGGTGCACTCTCAGTACAATCTGCTCTGATGCCGCATA
GTTAAGCCAGTATCTGCTCCCTGCTTGTGTGTTGGAGGTCGCTGAGTAGTGCGCGAGCAAAATTTAAGCT
ACAACAAGGCAAGGCTTGACCGACAATTGCATGAAGAATCTGCTTAGGGTTAGGCGTTTTGCGCTGCTTC
GCGATGTACGGGCCAGATATACGCGTTGACATTGATTATTGACTAGTTATTAATAGTAATCAATTACGGG
GTCATTAGTTCATAGCCCATATATGGAGTTCCGCGTTACATAACTTACGGTAAATGGCCCGCCTGGCTGA
CCGCCCAACGACCCCCGCCCATTGACGTCAATAATGACGTATGTTCCCATAGTAACGCCAATAGGGACTT
TCCATTGACGTCAATGGGTGGAGTATTTACGGTAAACTGCCCACTTGGCAGTACATCAAGTGTATCATAT
GCCAAGTACGCCCCCTATTGACGTCAATGACGGTAAATGGCCCGCCTGGCATTATGCCCAGTACATGACC
TTATGGGACTTTCCTACTTGGCAGTACATCTACGTATTAGTCATCGCTATTACCATGGTGATGCGGTTTT
GGCAGTACATCAATGGGCGTGGATAGCGGTTTGACTCACGGGGATTTCCAAGTCTCCACCCCATTGACGT
CAATGGGAGTTTGTTTTGGCACCAAAATCAACGGGACTTTCCAAAATGTCGTAACAACTCCGCCCCATTG
ACGCAAATGGGCGGTAGGCGTGTACGGTGGGAGGTCTATATAAGCAGCGCGTTTTGCCTGTACTGGGTCT
CTCTGGTTAGACCAGATCTGAGCCTGGGAGCTCTCTGGCTAACTAGGGAACCCACTGCTTAAGCCTCAAT
AAAGCTTGCCTTGAGTGCTTCAAGTAGTGTGTGCCCGTCTGTTGTGTGACTCTGGTAACTAGAGATCCCT
CAGACCCTTTTAGTCAGTGTGGAAAATCTCTAGCAGTGGCGCCCGAACAGGGACTTGAAAGCGAAAGGGA
AACCAGAGGAGCTCTCTCGACGCAGGACTCGGCTTGCTGAAGCGCGCACGGCAAGAGGCGAGGGGCGGCG
ACTGGTGAGTACGCCAAAAATTTTGACTAGCGGAGGCTAGAAGGAGAGAGATGGGTGCGAGAGCGTCAGT
ATTAAGCGGGGGAGAATTAGATCGCGATGGGAAAAAATTCGGTTAAGGCCAGGGGGAAAGAAAAAATATA
AATTAAAACATATAGTATGGGCAAGCAGGGAGCTAGAACGATTCGCAGTTAATCCTGGCCTGTTAGAAAC
ATCAGAAGGCTGTAGACAAATACTGGGACAGCTACAACCATCCCTTCAGACAGGATCAGAAGAACTTAGA
TCATTATATAATACAGTAGCAACCCTCTATTGTGTGCATCAAAGGATAGAGATAAAAGACACCAAGGAAG
CTTTAGACAAGATAGAGGAAGAGCAAAACAAAAGTAAGACCACCGCACAGCAAGCGGCCGCTGATCTTCA
GACCTGGAGGAGGAGATATGAGGGACAATTGGAGAAGTGAATTATATAAATATAAAGTAGTAAAAATTGA
ACCATTAGGAGTAGCACCCACCAAGGCAAAGAGAAGAGTGGTGCAGAGAGAAAAAAGAGCAGTGGGAATA
GGAGCTTTGTTCCTTGGGTTCTTGGGAGCAGCAGGAAGCACTATGGGCGCAGCGTCAATGACGCTGACGG
TACAGGCCAGACAATTATTGTCTGGTATAGTGCAGCAGCAGAACAATTTGCTGAGGGCTATTGAGGCGCA
ACAGCATCTGTTGCAACTCACAGTCTGGGGCATCAAGCAGCTCCAGGCAAGAATCCTGGCTGTGGAAAGA
TACCTAAAGGATCAACAGCTCCTGGGGATTTGGGGTTGCTCTGGAAAACTCATTTGCACCACTGCTGTGC
CTTGGAATGCTAGTTGGAGTAATAAATCTCTGGAACAGATTTGGAATCACACGACCTGGATGGAGTGGGA
CAGAGAAATTAACAATTACACAAGCTTAATACACTCCTTAATTGAAGAATCGCAAAACCAGCAAGAAAAG
AATGAACAAGAATTATTGGAATTAGATAAATGGGCAAGTTTGTGGAATTGGTTTAACATAACAAATTGGC
TGTGGTATATAAAATTATTCATAATGATAGTAGGAGGCTTGGTAGGTTTAAGAATAGTTTTTGCTGTACT
TTCTATAGTGAATAGAGTTAGGCAGGGATATTCACCATTATCGTTTCAGACCCACCTCCCAACCCCGAGG
GGACCCGACAGGCCCGAAGGAATAGAAGAAGAAGGTGGAGAGAGAGACAGAGACAGATCCATTCGATTAG
TGAACGGATCGGCACTGCGTGCGCCAATTCTGCAGACAAATGGCAGTATTCATCCACAATTTTAAAAGAA
AAGGGGGGATTGGGGGGTACAGTGCAGGGGAAAGAATAGTAGACATAATAGCAACAGACATACAAACTAA
AGAATTACAAAAACAAATTACAAAAATTCAAAATTTTCGGGTTTATTACAGGGACAGCAGAGATCCAGTT
TGGTTAATTAAGCTTGGGAGTTCCGCGTTACATAACTTACGGTAAATGGCCCGCCTGGCTGACCGCCCAA
CGACCCCCGCCCATTGACGTCAATAATGACGTATGTTCCCATAGTAACGCCAATAGGGACTTTCCATTGA
CGTCAATGGGTGGAGCATTTACGGTAAACTGCCCACTTGGCAGTACATCAAGTGTATCATATGCCAAGTA
CGCCCCCTATTGACGTCAATGACGGTAAATGGCCCGCCTGGCATTATGCCCAGTACATGACCTTATGGGA
CTTTCCTACTTGGCAGTACATCTACGTATTAGTCATCGCTATTACCATGGTGATGCGGTTTTGGCAGTAC
ATCAATGGGCGTGGATAGCGGTTTGACTCACGGGGATTTCCAAGTCTCCACCCCATTGACGTCAATGGGA
GTTTGTTTTGGCACCAAAATCAACGGGACTTTCCAAAATGTCGTAACAACTCCGCCCCATTGACGCAAAT
GGGCGGTAGGCGTGTACGGTGGGAGGTCTATATAAGCAGAGCTCGTTTAGTGAACCGTCAGATCGCCTGG
AGACGCCATCCACGCTGTTTTGACCTCCATAGAAGACACCGACTCTAGAGGATCCATGAGTAAAGGAGAA
GAACTTTTCACTGGAGTTGTCCCAATTCTTGTTGAATTAGATGGTGATGTTAATGGGTACAAATTTTCTG
TCAGTGGAGAGGGTGAAGGTGATGCAACATACGGAAAACTTACCCTTAAATTTATTTGCACTACTGGAAA
ACTACCTGTTCCATGGCCAACACTTGTCACTACTCTCACTTATGGTGTTCAATGCTTTTCAAGATATCCA
GATCATATGAAGCGGCACGACTTCTTCAAGAGCGCCATGCCTGAGGGATACGTGCAGGAGAGGACCATCT
TCTTCAAGGACGACGGGAACTACAAGACACGTGCTGAAGTCAAGTTTGAGGGAGACACCCTCGTCAACAG
GATCGAGCTTAAGGGAATCGATTTCAAGGAGGACGGAAACATCCTCGGCCACAAGTTGGAATACAACTAC
AACTCCCACAACGTATACATCATGGCCGACAAGCAAAAGAACGGCATCAAAGCCAACTTCAAGACCCGCC
ACAACATCGAAGACGGCGGCGTGCAACTCGCTGATCATTATCAACAAAATACTCCAATTGGCGATGACCC
TGTCCTTTTACCAGACAACCATTACCTGTCCACACAATCTGCCCTTTCGAAAGATCCCAACGAAAAGAGA
GACCACATGGTCATTCTTGAGTTTGTAACGGCTGCTGGGATTACACATGGCATGGATGAACTATACAAAT
CAGGTGGATCCGAAGCAGAGGACTGGACAGCAGCCCTACTGAACAGGGGTCGCAGTCGCCAGCCCCTGGT
ACTAGGGGACAATTGCTTTGCTGACTTGGTGCACAACTGGATGGAGCTGCCTGAGGAATTCCCCGCCGCC
CCTGCTGTTCCTGGGCCCCCTGGCCCCCGCTCACCACAGCGGGAGCCACAGCGAGTATCCCATGAGCAGT
TCCGGGCTGCCCTGCAGCTGGTGGTGGACCCAGGCGACCCCCGCTCCTACCTGGACAACTTCATCAAGAT
TGGCGAGGGCTCCACGGGCATCGTGTGCATCGCCACCGTGCGCAGCTCGGGCAAGCTGGTGGCCGTCAAG
AAGATGGACCTGCGCAAGCAGCAGAGGCGCGAGCTGCTCTTCAACGAGGTGGTAATCATGAGGGACTACC
AGCACGAGAATGTGGTGGAGATGTACAACAGCTACCTGGTGGGGGACGAGCTCTGGGTGGTCATGGAGTT
CCTGGAAGGAGGCGCCCTCACCGACATCGTCACCCACACCAGGATGAACGAGGAGCAGATCGCAGCCGTG
TGCCTTGCAGTGCTGCAGGCCCTGTCGGTGCTCCACGCCCAGGGCGTCATCCACCGGGACATCAAGAGCG
ACTCGATCCTGCTGACCCATGATGGCAGGGTGAAGCTGTCAGACTTTGGGTTCTGCGCCCAGGTGAGCAA
GGAAGTGCCCCGAAGGAAGTCGCTGGTCGGCACGCCCTACTGGATGGCCCCAGAGCTCATCTCCCGCCTT
CCCTACGGGCCAGAGGTAGACATCTGGTCGCTGGGGATAATGGTGATTGAGATGGTGGACGGAGAGCCCC
CCTACTTCAACGAGCCACCCCTCAAAGCCATGAAGATGATTCGGGACAACCTGCCACCCCGACTGAAGAA
CCTGCACAAGGTGTCGCCATCCCTGAAGGGCTTCCTGGACCGCCTGCTGGTGCGAGACCCTGCCCAGCGG
GCCACGGCAGCCGAGCTGCTGAAGCACCCATTCCTGGCCAAGGCAGGGCCGCCTGCCAGCATCGTGCCCC
TCATGCGCCAGAACCGCACCAGATGAGAATTCGATATCAAGCTTATCGATAATCAACCTCTGGATTACAA
AATTTGTGAAAGATTGACTGGTATTCTTAACTATGTTGCTCCTTTTACGCTATGTGGATACGCTGCTTTA
ATGCCTTTGTATCATGCTATTGCTTCCCGTATGGCTTTCATTTTCTCCTCCTTGTATAAATCCTGGTTGC
TGTCTCTTTATGAGGAGTTGTGGCCCGTTGTCAGGCAACGTGGCGTGGTGTGCACTGTGTTTGCTGACGC
AACCCCCACTGGTTGGGGCATTGCCACCACCTGTCAGCTCCTTTCCGGGACTTTCGCTTTCCCCCTCCCT
ATTGCCACGGCGGAACTCATCGCCGCCTGCCTTGCCCGCTGCTGGACAGGGGCTCGGCTGTTGGGCACTG
ACAATTCCGTGGTGTTGTCGGGGAAATCATCGTCCTTTCCTTGGCTGCTCGCCTGTGTTGCCACCTGGAT
TCTGCGCGGGACGTCCTTCTGCTACGTCCCTTCGGCCCTCAATCCAGCGGACCTTCCTTCCCGCGGCCTG
CTGCCGGCTCTGCGGCCTCTTCCGCGTCTTCGCCTTCGCCCTCAGACGAGTCGGATCTCCCTTTGGGCCG
CCTCCCCGCATCGATACCGTCGACCTCGAGACCTAGAAAAACATGGAGCAATCACAAGTAGCAATACAGC
AGCTACCAATGCTGATTGTGCCTGGCTAGAAGCACAAGAGGAGGAGGAGGTGGGTTTTCCAGTCACACCT
CAGGTACCTTTAAGACCAATGACTTACAAGGCAGCTGTAGATCTTAGCCACTTTTTAAAAGAAAAGGGGG
GACTGGAAGGGCTAATTCACTCCCAACGAAGACAAGATATCCTTGATCTGTGGATCTACCACACACAAGG
CTACTTCCCTGATTGGCAGAACTACACACCAGGGCCAGGGATCAGATATCCACTGACCTTTGGATGGTGC
TACAAGCTAGTACCAGTTGAGCAAGAGAAGGTAGAAGAAGCCAATGAAGGAGAGAACACCCGCTTGTTAC
ACCCTGTGAGCCTGCATGGGATGGATGACCCGGAGAGAGAAGTATTAGAGTGGAGGTTTGACAGCCGCCT
AGCATTTCATCACATGGCCCGAGAGCTGCATCCGGACTGTACTGGGTCTCTCTGGTTAGACCAGATCTGA
GCCTGGGAGCTCTCTGGCTAACTAGGGAACCCACTGCTTAAGCCTCAATAAAGCTTGCCTTGAGTGCTTC
AAGTAGTGTGTGCCCGTCTGTTGTGTGACTCTGGTAACTAGAGATCCCTCAGACCCTTTTAGTCAGTGTG
GAAAATCTCTAGCAGGGCCCGTTTAAACCCGCTGATCAGCCTCGACTGTGCCTTCTAGTTGCCAGCCATC
TGTTGTTTGCCCCTCCCCCGTGCCTTCCTTGACCCTGGAAGGTGCCACTCCCACTGTCCTTTCCTAATAA
AATGAGGAAATTGCATCGCATTGTCTGAGTAGGTGTCATTCTATTCTGGGGGGTGGGGTGGGGCAGGACA
GCAAGGGGGAGGATTGGGAAGACAATAGCAGGCATGCTGGGGATGCGGTGGGCTCTATGGCTTCTGAGGC
GGAAAGAACCAGCTGGGGCTCTAGGGGGTATCCCC
[124 nt withheld, positions 6616-6739]
C
[91 nt withheld, positions 6741-6831]
A
[49 nt withheld, positions 6833-6881]
CCTTTGACGTTGGAGTCCACGTTCTTT
[37 nt withheld, positions 6909-6945]
ACCCTATCTCGGTCTATTCTTTTGATTTATAAGGGATTTTGCCGATTTCGGCCTATTGGTTAAAAAATGA
GCTGATTTAACAAAAATTTAACGCGAATTAATTCTGTGGAATGTGTGTCAGTTAGGGTGTGGAAAGTCCC
CAGGCTCCCCAGCAGGCAGAAGTATGCAAAGCATGCATCTCAATTAGTCAGCAACCAGGTGTGGAAAGTC
CCCAGGCTCCCCAGCAGGCAGAAGTATGCAAAGCATGCATCTCAATTAGTCAGCAACCATAGTCCCGCCC
CTAACTCCGCCCATCCCGCCCCTAACTCCGCCCAGTTCCGCCCATTCTCCGCCCCATGGCTGACTAATTT
TTTTTATTTATGCAGAGGCCGAGGCCGCCTCTGCCTCTGAGCTATTCCAGAAGTAGTGAGGAGGCTTTTT
TGGAGGCCTAGGCTTTTGCAAAAAGCTCCCGGGAGCTTGTATATCCATTTTCGGATCTGATCAGCACGTG
TTGACAATTAATCATCGGCATAGTATATCGGCATAGTATAATACGACAAGGTGAGGAACTAAACCATGGC
CAAGTTGACCAGTGCCGTTCCGGTGCTCACCGCGCGCGACGTCGCCGGAGCGGTCGAGTTCTGGACCGAC
CGGCTCGGGTTCTCCCGGGACTTCGTGGAGGACGACTTCGCCGGTGTGGTCCGGGACGACGTGACCCTGT
TCATCAGCGCGGTCCAGGACCAGGTGGTGCCGGACAACACCCTGGCCTGGGTGTGGGTGCGCGGCCTGGA
CGAGCTGTACGCCGAGTGGTCGGAGGTCGTGTCCACGAACTTCCGGGACGCCTCCGGGCCGGCCATGACC
GAGATCGGCGAGCAGCCGTGGGGGCGGGAGTTCGCCCTGCGCGACCCGGCCGGCAACTGCGTGCACTTCG
TGGCCGAGGAGCAGGACTGACACGTGCTACGAGATTTCGATTCCACCGCCGCCTTCTATGAAAGGTTGGG
CTTCGGAATCGTTTTCCGGGACGCCGGCTGGATGATCCTCCAGCGCGGGGATCTCATGCTGGAGTTCTTC
GCCCACCCCAACTTGTTTATTGCAGCTTATAATGGTTACAAATAAAGCAATAGCATCACAAATTTCACAA
ATAAAGCATTTTTTTCACTGCATTCTAGTTGTGGTTTGTCCAAACTCATCAATGTATCTTATCATGTCTG
TATACCGTCGACCTCTAGCTAGAGCTTGGCGTAATCATGGTCATAGCTGTTTCCTGTGTGAAATTGTTAT
CCGCTCACAATTCCACACAACATACGAGCCGGAAGCATAAAGTGTAAAGCCTGGGGTGCCTAATGAGTGA
GCTAACTCACATTAATTGCGTTGCGCTCACTGCCCGCTTTCCAGTCGGGAAACCTGTCGTGCCAGCTGCA
TTAATGAATCGGCCAACGCGCGGGGAGAGGCGGTTTGCGTATTGGGCGCTCTTCCGCTTCCTCGCTCACT
GACTCGCTGCGCTCGGTCGTTCGGCTGCGGCGAGCGGTATCAGCTCACTCAAAGGCGGTAATACGGTTAT
CCACAGAATCAGGGGATAACGCAGGAAAGAACATGTGAGCAAAAGGCCAGCAAAAGGCCAGGAACCGTAA
AAAGGCCGCGTTGCTGGCGTTTTTCCATAGGCTCCGCCCCCCTGACGAGCATCACAAAAATCGACGCTCA
AGTCAGAGGTGGCGAAACCCGACAGGACTATAAAGATACCAGGCGTTTCCCCCTGGAAGCTCCCTCGTGC
GCTCTCCTGTTCCGACCCTGCCGCTTACCGGATACCTGTCCGCCTTTCTCCCTTCGGGAAGCGTGGCGCT
TTCTCATAGCTCACGCTGTAGGTATCTCAGTTCGGTGTAGGTCGTTCGCTCCAAGCTGGGCTGTGTGCAC
GAACCCCCCGTTCAGCCCGACCGCTGCGCCTTATCCGGTAACTATCGTCTTGAGTCCAACCCGGTAAGAC
ACGACTTATCGCCACTGGCAGCAGCCACTGGTAACAGGATTAGCAGAGCGAGGTATGTAGGCGGTGCTAC
AGAGTTCTTGAAGTGGTGGCCTAACTACGGCTACACTAGAAGAACAGTATTTGGTATCTGCGCTCTGCTG
AAGCCAGTTACCTTCGGAAAAAGAGTTGGTAGCTCTTGATCCGGCAAACAAACCACCGCTGGTAGCGGTG
GTTTTTTTGTTTGCAAGCAGCAGATTACGCGCAGAAAAAAAGGATCTCAAGAAGATCCTTTGATCTTTTC
TACGGGGTCTGACGCTCAGTGGAACGAAAACTCACGTTAAGGGATTTTGGTCATGAGATTATCAAAAAGG
ATCTTCACCTAGATCCTTTTAAATTAAAAATGAAGTTTTAAATCAATCTAAAGTATATATGAGTAAACTT
GGTCTGACAGTTACCAATGCTTAATCAGTGAGGCACCTATCTCAGCGATCTGTCTATTTCGTTCATCCAT
AGTTGCCTGACTCCCCGTCGTGTAGATAACTACGATACGGGAGGGCTTACCATCTGGCCCCAGTGCTGCA
ATGATACCGCGAGACCCACGCTCACCGGCTCCAGATTTATCAGCAATAAACCAGCCAGCCGGAAGGGCCG
AGCGCAGAAGTGGTCCTGCAACTTTATCCGCCTCCATCCAGTCTATTAATTGTTGCCGGGAAGCTAGAGT
AAGTAGTTCGCCAGTTAATAGTTTGCGCAACGTTGTTGCCATTGCTACAGGCATCGTGGTGTCACGCTCG
TCGTTTGGTATGGCTTCATTCAGCTCCGGTTCCCAACGATCAAGGCGAGTTACATGATCCCCCATGTTGT
GCAAAAAAGCGGTTAGCTCCTTCGGTCCTCCGATCGTTGTCAGAAGTAAGTTGGCCGCAGTGTTATCACT
CATGGTTATGGCAGCACTGCATAATTCTCTTACTGTCATGCCATCCGTAAGATGCTTTTCTGTGACTGGT
GAGTACTCAACCAAGTCATTCTGAGAATAGTGTATGCGGCGACCGAGTTGCTCTTGCCCGGCGTCAATAC
GGGATAATACCGCGCCACATAGCAGAACTTTAAAAGTGCTCATCATTGGAAAACGTTCTTCGGGGCGAAA
ACTCTCAAGGATCTTACCGCTGTTGAGATCCAGTTCGATGTAACCCACTCGTGCACCCAACTGATCTTCA
GCATCTTTTACTTTCACCAGCGTTTCTGGGTGAGCAAAAACAGGAAGGCAAAATGCCGCAAAAAAGGGAA
TAAGGGCGACACGGAAATGTTGAATACTCATACTCTTCCTTTTTCAATATTATTGAAGCATTTATCAGGG
TTATTGTCTCATGAGCGGATACATATTTGAATGTATTTAGAAAAATAAACAAATAGGGGTTCCGCGCACA
TTTCCCCGAAAAGTGCCACCTGAC
Features (pLannotate 1.2.2; 33 found; start..end, strand, type, name):
     31..83      -  misc_feature   bom (fragment): basis of mobility region from pBR322
    238..617     +  enhancer       CMV enhancer: human cytomegalovirus immediate early enhancer
    618..817     +  promoter       CMV promoter: human cytomegalovirus (CMV) immediate early promoter
    835..1015    +  LTR            5' LTR (truncated): truncated 5' long terminal repeat (LTR) from HIV-1
   1062..1187    +  misc_feature   HIV-1 Ψ: packaging signal of human immunodeficiency virus type 1
   1171..1534    +  CDS            HIV-1 gag (fragment): gag protein from human immunodeficiency virus 1; gag
   1680..1913    +  misc_feature   RRE: The Rev response element (RRE) of HIV-1 allows for Rev-dependent mRNA export from the nucleus to the cytoplasm.
   2290..2390    +  CDS            Rev (fragment): human immunodeficiency virus 1 (HIV-1) Rev protein; rev; enhances nuclear export of unspliced and incompletely spliced viral mRNAs
   2440..2557    +  misc_feature   cPPT/CTS: central polypurine tract and central termination sequence of HIV-1
   2616..2919    +  enhancer       CMV enhancer: human cytomegalovirus immediate early enhancer
   2920..3123    +  promoter       CMV promoter: human cytomegalovirus (CMV) immediate early promoter
   3206..3920    +  CDS            mgfp5 (fragment): GFP with folding enhancement mutations; mgfp5; suitable for expression in plants due to removal of a cryptic intron
   3926..4045    +  CDS            Inka1 (fragment): INKA1_MOUSE - Also known as Fam212a. Experimental evidence at protein level: Swiss-Prot protein existence level 1. Inhibitor of the serine/threonine-protein kinase PAK4. Acts by binding PAK4 in a substrate-like manner, inhibiting the protein kinase activity. From Mus musculus (Mouse).
   4052..4993    +  CDS            PAK4 (fragment): PAK4_HUMAN - Also known as KIAA1142. Experimental evidence at protein level: Swiss-Prot protein existence level 1. Serine/threonine protein kinase that plays a role in a variety of different signaling pathways including cytoskeleton regulation, cell migration, growth, proliferation or cell survival. Activation by various effectors including growth factor receptors or active CDC42 and RAC1 results in a conformational change and a subsequent autophosphorylation on several serine and/or threonine residues. Phosphorylates and inactivates the protein phosphatase SSH1, leading to increased inhibitor
   4997..5021    +  misc_feature   MCS (fragment): pBluescript multiple cloning site
   5021..5609    +  misc_feature   WPRE: woodchuck hepatitis virus posttranscriptional regulatory element
   5546..6127    +  CDS            nef (fragment): NEF_HV1H2 - Experimental evidence at protein level: Swiss-Prot protein existence level 1. Extracellular Nef protein targets CD4(+) T-lymphocytes for apoptosis by interacting with CXCR4 surface receptors. From Human immunodeficiency virus type 1 group M subtype B (isolate HXB2) (HIV-1).
   6134..6314    +  LTR            5' LTR (truncated): truncated 5' long terminal repeat (LTR) from HIV-1
   6346..6570    +  polyA_signal   bGH poly(A) signal: bovine growth hormone polyadenylation signal
   6574..6595    +  promoter       SV40 promoter (fragment): SV40 enhancer and early promoter
   6616..7044    +  rep_origin     f1 ori (sequence partly withheld): f1 bacteriophage origin of replication; arrow indicates direction of (+) strand synthesis
   7058..7387    +  promoter       SV40 promoter: SV40 enhancer and early promoter
   7435..7482    +  promoter       EM7 promoter: synthetic bacterial promoter&nbsp
   7501..7875    +  CDS            BleoR: antibiotic-binding protein; Sh ble from Streptoalloteichus hindustanus; confers resistance to bleomycin, phleomycin, and Zeocin™
   7885..8010    +  CDS            ble (fragment): BLE_KLEPN - Experimental evidence at protein level: Swiss-Prot protein existence level 1. Binding protein with a strong affinity to the bleomycin family of antibiotics. Binds to CL990; an antimitotic-antibiotic compound. From Klebsiella pneumoniae.
   8005..8126    +  polyA_signal   SV40 poly(A) signal: SV40 polyadenylation signal
   8199..8215    -  protein_bind   lac operator: The lac repressor binds to the lac operator to inhibit transcription in E. coli. This inhibition can be relieved by adding lactose or isopropyl-β-D-thiogalactopyranoside (IPTG). lac repressor encoded by lacI
   8223..8253    -  promoter       lac promoter: promoter for the E. coli lac operon
   8268..8289    -  protein_bind   CAP binding site: CAP binding activates transcription in the presence of cAMP. E. coli catabolite activator protein
   8302..8394    -  CDS            lacI (fragment): lac repressor; lacI; The lac repressor binds to the lac operator to inhibit transcription in E. coli. This inhibition can be relieved by adding lactose or isopropyl-β-D-thiogalactopyranoside (IPTG).
   8577..9165    -  rep_origin     ori: high-copy-number ColE1/pMB1/pBR322/pUC origin of replication
   9336..10196   -  CDS            AmpR: β-lactamase; bla; confers resistance to ampicillin, carbenicillin, and related antibiotics
  10197..10301   -  promoter       AmpR promoter: bla
