[The description below was written by a language model from this plasmid's Addgene catalogue record and pLannotate feature annotations shown in this document.]
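Description:
DL016:CMV::eGFP-iPAK4 is a 10.3 kb lentiviral transfer plasmid built on a pLenti CMV backbone for expressing a fluorescent fusion protein in mammalian cells, either by transfection or after packaging into lentiviral particles. In bacteria it is maintained through a high-copy ColE1/pUC-type origin and selected with ampicillin (AmpR under its own promoter). An f1 origin is also present. The viral genome is transcribed from a CMV enhancer/promoter fused to a truncated HIV-1 5' LTR, an arrangement typical of Tat-independent vectors. It carries the Ψ packaging signal with a partial gag sequence, the RRE for Rev-dependent nuclear export, and the cPPT/CTS element. A second truncated LTR followed by a bGH polyadenylation signal closes the viral unit. Outside the LTRs, an SV40/EM7-driven BleoR cassette with an SV40 poly(A) signal is annotated. It could confer Zeocin resistance on transfected cells or bacteria, but it would not be transferred by the virus.

The payload is an internal CMV enhancer/promoter driving eGFP fused to the N terminus of iPAK4, a 1.8 kb insert listed as synthetic. The GFP reading frame is annotated automatically as an mgfp5 fragment. The feature table shows that iPAK4 consists of a short fragment of Inka1, a substrate-like inhibitor of PAK4, joined to a fragment of human PAK4. A WPRE lies downstream of the coding sequence to enhance transcript stability and expression. The associated publication concerns time-tagged protein "ticker tapes" for intracellular recording, which suggests the fusion serves as a fluorescently labelled component of such intracellular assemblies. The record itself states only that the plasmid is a CMV-driven eGFP-iPAK4 fusion in a lentiviral backbone.
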