Addgene plasmid #177881: DL016:CMV::eGFP-iPAK4
Purpose: eGFP-IPAK4 fusion with CMV promoter, cloned into a lentivirus backbone
Depositing lab: Adam Cohen. Depositing organization: Harvard University. Publication: Time-tagged ticker tapes for intracellular recordings. Lin D, Li X, Moult E, Park P, Tang B, Shen H, Grimm JB, Falco N, Jia BZ, Baker D, Lavis LD, Cohen AE. Nat Biotechnol. 2023 Jan 2. doi: 10.1038/s41587-022-01524-7. PubMed 36593408.
Backbone
  Vector backbone: pLenti CMV
  Total vector size (bp): 10329
  Vector type: Mammalian Expression, Lentiviral
Growth in bacteria
  Bacterial resistance: Ampicillin, 100 μg/mL
  Growth temperature: 30°C
  Growth strain: NEB Stable
  Copy number: Unknown
Gene/Insert
  Gene/Insert name: iPAK4
  Species: Synthetic
  Insert size (bp): 1788
  Promoter: CMV
  Tag / fusion protein: eGFP (N terminal on insert)
  Cloning method: Gibson Cloning
  Sequencing primers: 5′ TTTCGGGTTTATTACAGGGACAG; 3′ GATATCGAATTCTCATCTGGTGCG
Terms and licenses: Academic/Nonprofit Terms; Industry Terms: Not Available to Industry
How to cite: DL016:CMV::eGFP-iPAK4 was a gift from Adam Cohen (Addgene plasmid # 177881 ; http://n2t.net/addgene:177881 ; RRID:Addgene_177881)
